Addgene plasmid #28048: EGFP-Rab7A T22N
Depositing lab: Qing Zhong. Depositing organization: University of California, Berkeley. Publication: Rubicon controls endosome maturation as a Rab7 effector. Sun Q, Westphal W, Wong KN, Tan I, Zhong Q. Proc Natl Acad Sci U S A. 2010 Nov 9. 107(45):19338-43. 10.1073/pnas.1010554107 PubMed 20974968.
Backbone
  Vector backbone: pcDNA3
  Backbone manufacturer: Invitrogen
  Backbone size w/o insert (bp): 5446
  Vector type: Mammalian Expression
  Selectable markers: Gentamicin
Growth in bacteria
  Bacterial resistance: Ampicillin, 100 μg/mL
  Growth temperature: 37°C
  Growth strain: DH5alpha
  Copy number: High Copy
Gene/Insert
  Gene/Insert name: Rab7A
  Species: H. sapiens (human)
  Insert size (bp): 623
  Mutation: T22N
  Entrez Gene: RAB7A (a.k.a. CMT2B, PRO2706, RAB7)
  Tag / fusion protein: EGFP; 2xHA (N terminal on insert)
  Cloning method: Restriction Enzyme
  Sequencing primers: 5′ CMV-F; 3′ BGH-rev
Terms and licenses: Academic/Nonprofit Terms; Industry Terms: Not Available to Industry
How to cite: EGFP-Rab7A T22N was a gift from Qing Zhong (Addgene plasmid # 28048 ; http://n2t.net/addgene:28048 ; RRID:Addgene_28048)
