[The description below was written by a language model from this plasmid's Addgene catalogue record.]
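Description:
EGFP-Rab7A T22N is a mammalian expression plasmid built on the Invitrogen pcDNA3 backbone (5446 bp without insert). It is maintained in E. coli as a high-copy plasmid under ampicillin selection. The record lists gentamicin as the selectable marker for mammalian cells. For a pcDNA3-type vector this most likely refers to the neomycin-resistance cassette used with G418 (Geneticin), although the record does not spell this out. No feature table is supplied, so regulatory elements are not explicitly annotated. The listed sequencing primers, CMV-F and BGH-rev, fit the standard pcDNA3 layout, in which the insert sits between the CMV immediate-early promoter and the bovine growth hormone polyadenylation signal.

The payload is human RAB7A, an insert of about 623 bp cloned by restriction enzymes, carrying the T22N point mutation. EGFP and a 2xHA epitope are fused at the N terminus of the insert, though the record does not give the relative order of the two tags. Rab7A is a small GTPase that governs late endosome and lysosome trafficking. T22N is generally known as the dominant-negative form, which favours the GDP-bound, inactive state. The EGFP moiety allows the protein's localisation to be followed by fluorescence microscopy, and the HA tags support immunoblotting or immunoprecipitation.

The associated publication concerns Rubicon acting as a Rab7 effector in endosome maturation. This suggests the plasmid served as an inactive-state control or inhibitory tool for testing nucleotide-dependent Rab7 interactions and for perturbing endosomal maturation in transfected cells.
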