>Addgene plasmid #28048 | EGFP-Rab7A T22N | addgene partial sequence | sequence record 55129 | EGFP-C 5'-CATGGTCCTGCTGGAGTTCGTG-3'
CTCGGCATGGACGAGCTGTACNAGGGANCCATGTACCCATACGATGTTCCGGATTACGCTTACCCATACG
ATGTTCCGGATTACGCTGGTACCTCTAGGAAGAAAGTGTTGCTGAAGGTTATCATCCTGGGAGATTCTGG
AGTCGGGAAGAACTCACTCATGAACCAGTATGTGAATAAGAAATTCAGCAATCAGTACAAAGCCACAATA
GGAGCTGACTTTCTGACCAAGGAGGTGATGGTGGATGACAGGCTAGTCACAATGCAGATATGGGACACAG
CAGGACAGGAACGGTTCCAGTCTCTCGGTGTGGCCTTCTACAGAGGTGCAGACTGCTGCGTTCTGGTATT
TGATGTGACTGCCCCCAACACATTCAAAACCCTAGATAGCTGGAGAGATGAGTTTCTCATCCAGGCCAGT
CCCCGAGATCCTGAAAACTTCCCATTTGTTGTGTTGGGAAACAAGATTGACCTCGAAAACAGACAAGTGG
CCACAAAGCGGGCACAGGCCTGGTGCTACAGCAAAAACAACATTCCCTACTTTGAGACCAGTGCCAAGGA
GGCCATCAACGTGGAGCAGGCGTTCCAGACGATTGCACGGAATGCACTTAAGCAGGAAACGGAGGTGGAG
CTGTACAACGAATTTCCTGAACCTATCAAACTGGACAAGAATGACCGGGCCAAGGCCTCGGCAGAAAGCT
GCAGTTGCTAAGCGGCCGCTCGAGCATGCATCTAGAGGGCCCTATTCTATAGTGTCACCTAAATGCTAGA
GCTCGCTGATCAGCCTCGACTGTGCCTTCTAGTTGCCAGCCATCTGTTGTTTGCCCCTCCCCCGTGCCTT
CCTTGACCCTGGAAGGTGCCACTCCCACTGTCCTTTCCTAATAAAATGAGGAAATTGCATCGCATTGTCT
GAGTAGGTGTCATTCTATTCTGGGGGGTGGGGTGGGGCAGGACAGC
