LOCUS       Exported 6780 bp ds-DNA circular SYN 12-MAY-2021
DEFINITION  synthetic circular DNA
ACCESSION   .
VERSION     .
KEYWORDS    EGFP-Rab7A T22N
SOURCE      synthetic DNA construct
  ORGANISM  synthetic DNA construct
REFERENCE   1 (bases 1 to 6780)
  AUTHORS   Sun Q, Westphal W, Wong KN, Tan I, Zhong Q
  TITLE     Rubicon controls endosome maturation as a Rab7 effector.
  JOURNAL   Proc Natl Acad Sci U S A. 2010 Nov 9. 107(45):19338-43.
  PUBMED    20974968
REFERENCE   2 (bases 1 to 6780)
  AUTHORS   .
  TITLE     Direct Submission
  JOURNAL   Exported May 12, 2021 from SnapGene Server 1.1.58
            http://www.snapgene.com
FEATURES             Location/Qualifiers
     source          1..6780
                     /organism="synthetic DNA construct"
                     /mol_type="other DNA"
     primer_bind     complement(42..61)
                     /label=pRS-marker
                     /note="pRS vectors, use to sequence yeast selectable
                     marker"
     enhancer        233..612
                     /label=CMV enhancer
                     /note="human cytomegalovirus immediate early enhancer"
     promoter        613..816
                     /label=CMV promoter
                     /note="human cytomegalovirus (CMV) immediate early
                     promoter"
     primer_bind     767..787
                     /label=CMV-F
                     /note="Human CMV immediate early promoter, forward primer"
     primer_bind     861..880
                     /label=T7
                     /note="T7 promoter, forward primer"
     promoter        861..879
                     /label=T7 promoter
                     /note="promoter for bacteriophage T7 RNA polymerase"
     CDS             893..1609
                     /codon_start=1
                     /product="enhanced GFP"
                     /label=EGFP
                     /translation="MVSKGEELFTGVVPILVELDGDVNGHKFSVSGEGEGDATYGKLTL
                     KFICTTGKLPVPWPTLVTTLTYGVQCFSRYPDHMKQHDFFKSAMPEGYVQERTIFFKDD
                     GNYKTRAEVKFEGDTLVNRIELKGIDFKEDGNILGHKLEYNYNSHNVYIMADKQKNGIK
                     VNFKIRHNIEDGSVQLADHYQQNTPIGDGPVLLPDNHYLSTQSALSKDPNEKRDHMVLL
                     EFVTAAGITLGMDELYK"
     CDS             893..1609
                     /codon_start=1
                     /product="the original enhanced GFP (Yang et al., 1996)"
                     /label=EGFP
                     /note="mammalian codon-optimized"
                     /translation="MVSKGEELFTGVVPILVELDGDVNGHKFSVSGEGEGDATYGKLTL
                     KFICTTGKLPVPWPTLVTTLTYGVQCFSRYPDHMKQHDFFKSAMPEGYVQERTIFFKDD
                     GNYKTRAEVKFEGDTLVNRIELKGIDFKEDGNILGHKLEYNYNSHNVYIMADKQKNGIK
                     VNFKIRHNIEDGSVQLADHYQQNTPIGDGPVLLPDNHYLSTQSALSKDPNEKRDHMVLL
                     EFVTAAGITLGMDELYK"
     primer_bind     complement(938..959)
                     /label=EGFP-N
                     /note="EGFP, reverse primer"
     primer_bind     complement(1199..1218)
                     /label=EXFP-R
                     /note="For distinguishing EGFP variants, reverse primer"
     primer_bind     1546..1567
                     /label=EGFP-C
                     /note="EGFP, forward primer"
     CDS             1619..1645
                     /codon_start=1
                     /product="HA (human influenza hemagglutinin) epitope tag"
                     /label=HA
                     /translation="YPYDVPDYA"
     CDS             1646..1672
                     /codon_start=1
                     /product="HA (human influenza hemagglutinin) epitope tag"
                     /label=HA
                     /translation="YPYDVPDYA"
     promoter        complement(2331..2349)
                     /label=SP6 promoter
                     /note="promoter for bacteriophage SP6 RNA polymerase"
     primer_bind     complement(2332..2349)
                     /label=SP6
                     /note="SP6 promoter, forward primer"
     primer_bind     complement(2369..2386)
                     /label=BGH-rev
                     /note="Bovine growth hormone terminator, reverse primer.
                     Also called BGH reverse"
     polyA_signal    2375..2599
                     /label=bGH poly(A) signal
                     /note="bovine growth hormone polyadenylation signal"
     rep_origin      2645..3073
                     /direction=RIGHT
                     /label=f1 ori
                     /note="f1 bacteriophage origin of replication; arrow
                     indicates direction of (+) strand synthesis"
     primer_bind     complement(2732..2751)
                     /label=F1ori-R
                     /note="F1 origin, reverse primer"
     primer_bind     2942..2963
                     /label=F1ori-F
                     /note="F1 origin, forward primer"
     primer_bind     complement(3082..3102)
                     /label=pBABE 3'
                     /note="SV40 enhancer, reverse primer for pBABE vectors"
     promoter        3087..3416
                     /label=SV40 promoter
                     /note="SV40 enhancer and early promoter"
     rep_origin      3267..3402
                     /label=SV40 ori
                     /note="SV40 origin of replication"
     primer_bind     3329..3348
                     /label=SV40pro-F
                     /note="SV40 promoter/origin, forward primer"
     CDS             3483..4277
                     /codon_start=1
                     /gene="aph(3')-II (or nptII)"
                     /product="aminoglycoside phosphotransferase from Tn5"
                     /label=NeoR/KanR
                     /note="confers resistance to neomycin, kanamycin, and G418
                     (Geneticin(R))"
                     /translation="MIEQDGLHAGSPAAWVERLFGYDWAQQTIGCSDAAVFRLSAQGRP
                     VLFVKTDLSGALNELQDEAARLSWLATTGVPCAAVLDVVTEAGRDWLLLGEVPGQDLLS
                     SHLAPAEKVSIMADAMRRLHTLDPATCPFDHQAKHRIERARTRMEAGLVDQDDLDEEHQ
                     GLAPAELFARLKARMPDGEDLVVTHGDACLPNIMVENGRFSGFIDCGRLGVADRYQDIA
                     LATRDIAEELGGEWADRFLVLYGIAAPDSQRIAFYRLLDEFF"
     primer_bind     complement(3537..3556)
                     /label=Neo-R
                     /note="Neomycin resistance gene, reverse primer"
     primer_bind     4147..4166
                     /label=Neo-F
                     /note="Neomycin resistance gene, forward primer"
     polyA_signal    4451..4572
                     /label=SV40 poly(A) signal
                     /note="SV40 polyadenylation signal"
     primer_bind     complement(4488..4507)
                     /label=SV40pA-R
                     /note="SV40 polyA, reverse primer"
     primer_bind     4542..4561
                     /label=EBV-rev
                     /note="SV40 polyA terminator, reverse primer"
     primer_bind     complement(4621..4637)
                     /label=M13 rev
                     /note="common sequencing primer, one of multiple similar
                     variants"
     primer_bind     complement(4621..4637)
                     /label=M13 Reverse
                     /note="In lacZ gene. Also called M13-rev"
     primer_bind     complement(4634..4656)
                     /label=M13/pUC Reverse
                     /note="In lacZ gene"
     protein_bind    4645..4661
                     /label=lac operator
                     /bound_moiety="lac repressor encoded by lacI"
                     /note="The lac repressor binds to the lac operator to
                     inhibit transcription in E. coli. This inhibition can be
                     relieved by adding lactose or
                     isopropyl-beta-D-thiogalactopyranoside (IPTG)."
     promoter        complement(4669..4699)
                     /label=lac promoter
                     /note="promoter for the E. coli lac operon"
     protein_bind    4714..4735
                     /label=CAP binding site
                     /bound_moiety="E. coli catabolite activator protein"
                     /note="CAP binding activates transcription in the presence
                     of cAMP."
     primer_bind     complement(4852..4869)
                     /label=L4440
                     /note="L4440 vector, forward primer"
     rep_origin      complement(5023..5611)
                     /direction=LEFT
                     /label=ori
                     /note="high-copy-number ColE1/pMB1/pBR322/pUC origin of
                     replication"
     primer_bind     complement(5103..5122)
                     /label=pBR322ori-F
                     /note="pBR322 origin, forward primer"
     CDS             complement(5782..6642)
                     /codon_start=1
                     /gene="bla"
                     /product="beta-lactamase"
                     /label=AmpR
                     /note="confers resistance to ampicillin, carbenicillin, and
                     related antibiotics"
                     /translation="MSIQHFRVALIPFFAAFCLPVFAHPETLVKVKDAEDQLGARVGYI
                     ELDLNSGKILESFRPEERFPMMSTFKVLLCGAVLSRIDAGQEQLGRRIHYSQNDLVEYS
                     PVTEKHLTDGMTVRELCSAAITMSDNTAANLLLTTIGGPKELTAFLHNMGDHVTRLDRW
                     EPELNEAIPNDERDTTMPVAMATTLRKLLTGELLTLASRQQLIDWMEADKVAGPLLRSA
                     LPAGWFIADKSGAGERGSRGIIAALGPDGKPSRIVVIYTTGSQATMDERNRQIAEIGAS
                     LIKHW"
     primer_bind     6405..6424
                     /label=Amp-R
                     /note="Ampicillin resistance gene, reverse primer"
     promoter        complement(6643..6747)
                     /gene="bla"
                     /label=AmpR promoter
ORIGIN
        1 cggatcggga gatctcccga tcccctatgg tgcactctca gtacaatctg ctctgatgcc
       61 gcatagttaa gccagtatct gctccctgct tgtgtgttgg aggtcgctga gtagtgcgcg
      121 agcaaaattt aagctacaac aaggcaaggc ttgaccgaca attgcatgaa gaatctgctt
      181 agggttaggc gttttgcgct gcttcgcgat gtacgggcca gatatacgcg ttgacattga
      241 ttattgacta gttattaata gtaatcaatt acggggtcat tagttcatag cccatatatg
      301 gagttccgcg ttacataact tacggtaaat ggcccgcctg gctgaccgcc caacgacccc
      361 cgcccattga cgtcaataat gacgtatgtt cccatagtaa cgccaatagg gactttccat
      421 tgacgtcaat gggtggagta tttacggtaa actgcccact tggcagtaca tcaagtgtat
      481 catatgccaa gtacgccccc tattgacgtc aatgacggta aatggcccgc ctggcattat
      541 gcccagtaca tgaccttatg ggactttcct acttggcagt acatctacgt attagtcatc
      601 gctattacca tggtgatgcg gttttggcag tacatcaatg ggcgtggata gcggtttgac
      661 tcacggggat ttccaagtct ccaccccatt gacgtcaatg ggagtttgtt ttggcaccaa
      721 aatcaacggg actttccaaa atgtcgtaac aactccgccc cattgacgca aatgggcggt
      781 aggcgtgtac ggtgggaggt ctatataagc agagctctct ggctaactag agaacccact
      841 gcttactggc ttatcgaaat taatacgact cactataggg agacccaagc ttatggtgag
      901 caagggcgag gagctgttca ccggggtggt gcccatcctg gtcgagctgg acggcgacgt
      961 aaacggccac aagttcagcg tgtccggcga gggcgagggc gatgccacct acggcaagct
     1021 gaccctgaag ttcatctgca ccaccggcaa gctgcccgtg ccctggccca ccctcgtgac
     1081 caccctgacc tacggcgtgc agtgcttcag ccgctacccc gaccacatga agcagcacga
     1141 cttcttcaag tccgccatgc ccgaaggcta cgtccaggag cgcaccatct tcttcaagga
     1201 cgacggcaac tacaagaccc gcgccgaggt gaagttcgag ggcgacaccc tggtgaaccg
     1261 catcgagctg aagggcatcg acttcaagga ggacggcaac atcctggggc acaagctgga
     1321 gtacaactac aacagccaca acgtctatat catggccgac aagcagaaga acggcatcaa
     1381 ggtgaacttc aagatccgcc acaacatcga ggacggcagc gtgcagctcg ccgaccacta
     1441 ccagcagaac acccccatcg gcgacggccc cgtgctgctg cccgacaacc actacctgag
     1501 cacccagtcc gccctgagca aagaccccaa cgagaagcgc gatcacatgg tcctgctgga
     1561 gttcgtgacc gccgccggga tcactctcgg catggacgag ctgtacaagg gatccatgta
     1621 cccatacgat gttccggatt acgcttaccc atacgatgtt ccggattacg ctggtacctc
     1681 taggaagaaa gtgttgctga aggttatcat cctgggagat tctggagtcg ggaagaactc
     1741 actcatgaac cagtatgtga ataagaaatt cagcaatcag tacaaagcca caataggagc
     1801 tgactttctg accaaggagg tgatggtgga tgacaggcta gtcacaatgc agatatggga
     1861 cacagcagga caggaacggt tccagtctct cggtgtggcc ttctacagag gtgcagactg
     1921 ctgcgttctg gtatttgatg tgactgcccc caacacattc aaaaccctag atagctggag
     1981 agatgagttt ctcatccagg ccagtccccg agatcctgaa aacttcccat ttgttgtgtt
     2041 gggaaacaag attgacctcg aaaacagaca agtggccaca aagcgggcac aggcctggtg
     2101 ctacagcaaa aacaacattc cctactttga gaccagtgcc aaggaggcca tcaacgtgga
     2161 gcaggcgttc cagacgattg cacggaatgc acttaagcag gaaacggagg tggagctgta
     2221 caacgaattt cctgaaccta tcaaactgga caagaatgac cgggccaagg cctcggcaga
     2281 aagctgcagt tgctaagcgg ccgctcgagc atgcatctag agggccctat tctatagtgt
     2341 cacctaaatg ctagagctcg ctgatcagcc tcgactgtgc cttctagttg ccagccatct
     2401 gttgtttgcc cctcccccgt gccttccttg accctggaag gtgccactcc cactgtcctt
     2461 tcctaataaa atgaggaaat tgcatcgcat tgtctgagta ggtgtcattc tattctgggg
     2521 ggtggggtgg ggcaggacag caagggggag gattgggaag acaatagcag gcatgctggg
     2581 gatgcggtgg gctctatggc ttctgaggcg gaaagaacca gctggggctc tagggggtat
     2641 ccccnnnnnn nnnnnnnnnn nnnnnnnnnn nnnnnnnnnn nnnnnnnnnn nnnnnnnnnn
     2701 nnnnnnnnnn nnnnnnnnnn nnnnnnnnnn nnnnnnnnnn nnnnnnnnnn nnnnnnnnnn
     2761 nnnnnnnncn nnnnnnnnnn nnnnnnnnnn nnnnnnnnnn nnnnnnnnnn nnnnnnnnnn
     2821 nnnnnnnnnn nnnnnnnnnn nnnnnnnnnn nnnnnnnnnn annnnnnnnn nnnnnnnnnn
     2881 nnnnnnnnnn nnnnnnnnnn nnnnnnnnnn cctttgacgt tggagtccac gttctttaat
     2941 agtggactct tgttccaaac tggaacaaca ctcaacccta tctcggtcta ttcttttgat
     3001 ttataaggga ttttgccgat ttcggcctat tggttaaaaa atgagctgat ttaacaaaaa
     3061 tttaacgcga attaattctg tggaatgtgt gtcagttagg gtgtggaaag tccccaggct
     3121 ccccagcagg cagaagtatg caaagcatgc atctcaatta gtcagcaacc aggtgtggaa
     3181 agtccccagg ctccccagca ggcagaagta tgcaaagcat gcatctcaat tagtcagcaa
     3241 ccatagtccc gcccctaact ccgcccatcc cgcccctaac tccgcccagt tccgcccatt
     3301 ctccgcccca tggctgacta atttttttta tttatgcaga ggccgaggcc gcctctgcct
     3361 ctgagctatt ccagaagtag tgaggaggct tttttggagg cctaggcttt tgcaaaaagc
     3421 tcccgggagc ttgtatatcc attttcggat ctgatcaaga gacaggatga ggatcgtttc
     3481 gcatgattga acaagatgga ttgcacgcag gttctccggc cgcttgggtg gagaggctat
     3541 tcggctatga ctgggcacaa cagacaatcg gctgctctga tgccgccgtg ttccggctgt
     3601 cagcgcaggg gcgcccggtt ctttttgtca agaccgacct gtccggtgcc ctgaatgaac
     3661 tgcaggacga ggcagcgcgg ctatcgtggc tggccacgac gggcgttcct tgcgcagctg
     3721 tgctcgacgt tgtcactgaa gcgggaaggg actggctgct attgggcgaa gtgccggggc
     3781 aggatctcct gtcatctcac cttgctcctg ccgagaaagt atccatcatg gctgatgcaa
     3841 tgcggcggct gcatacgctt gatccggcta cctgcccatt cgaccaccaa gcgaaacatc
     3901 gcatcgagcg agcacgtact cggatggaag ccggtcttgt cgatcaggat gatctggacg
     3961 aagagcatca ggggctcgcg ccagccgaac tgttcgccag gctcaaggcg cgcatgcccg
     4021 acggcgagga tctcgtcgtg acccatggcg atgcctgctt gccgaatatc atggtggaaa
     4081 atggccgctt ttctggattc atcgactgtg gccggctggg tgtggcggac cgctatcagg
     4141 acatagcgtt ggctacccgt gatattgctg aagagcttgg cggcgaatgg gctgaccgct
     4201 tcctcgtgct ttacggtatc gccgctcccg attcgcagcg catcgccttc tatcgccttc
     4261 ttgacgagtt cttctgagcg ggactctggg gttcgaaatg accgaccaag cgacgcccaa
     4321 cctgccatca cgagatttcg attccaccgc cgccttctat gaaaggttgg gcttcggaat
     4381 cgttttccgg gacgccggct ggatgatcct ccagcgcggg gatctcatgc tggagttctt
     4441 cgcccacccc aacttgttta ttgcagctta taatggttac aaataaagca atagcatcac
     4501 aaatttcaca aataaagcat ttttttcact gcattctagt tgtggtttgt ccaaactcat
     4561 caatgtatct tatcatgtct gtataccgtc gacctctagc tagagcttgg cgtaatcatg
     4621 gtcatagctg tttcctgtgt gaaattgtta tccgctcaca attccacaca acatacgagc
     4681 cggaagcata aagtgtaaag cctggggtgc ctaatgagtg agctaactca cattaattgc
     4741 gttgcgctca ctgcccgctt tccagtcggg aaacctgtcg tgccagctgc attaatgaat
     4801 cggccaacgc gcggggagag gcggtttgcg tattgggcgc tcttccgctt cctcgctcac
     4861 tgactcgctg cgctcggtcg ttcggctgcg gcgagcggta tcagctcact caaaggcggt
     4921 aatacggtta tccacagaat caggggataa cgcaggaaag aacatgtgag caaaaggcca
     4981 gcaaaaggcc aggaaccgta aaaaggccgc gttgctggcg tttttccata ggctccgccc
     5041 ccctgacgag catcacaaaa atcgacgctc aagtcagagg tggcgaaacc cgacaggact
     5101 ataaagatac caggcgtttc cccctggaag ctccctcgtg cgctctcctg ttccgaccct
     5161 gccgcttacc ggatacctgt ccgcctttct cccttcggga agcgtggcgc tttctcatag
     5221 ctcacgctgt aggtatctca gttcggtgta ggtcgttcgc tccaagctgg gctgtgtgca
     5281 cgaacccccc gttcagcccg accgctgcgc cttatccggt aactatcgtc ttgagtccaa
     5341 cccggtaaga cacgacttat cgccactggc agcagccact ggtaacagga ttagcagagc
     5401 gaggtatgta ggcggtgcta cagagttctt gaagtggtgg cctaactacg gctacactag
     5461 aagaacagta tttggtatct gcgctctgct gaagccagtt accttcggaa aaagagttgg
     5521 tagctcttga tccggcaaac aaaccaccgc tggtagcggt ggtttttttg tttgcaagca
     5581 gcagattacg cgcagaaaaa aaggatctca agaagatcct ttgatctttt ctacggggtc
     5641 tgacgctcag tggaacgaaa actcacgtta agggattttg gtcatgagat tatcaaaaag
     5701 gatcttcacc tagatccttt taaattaaaa atgaagtttt aaatcaatct aaagtatata
     5761 tgagtaaact tggtctgaca gttaccaatg cttaatcagt gaggcaccta tctcagcgat
     5821 ctgtctattt cgttcatcca tagttgcctg actccccgtc gtgtagataa ctacgatacg
     5881 ggagggctta ccatctggcc ccagtgctgc aatgataccg cgagacccac gctcaccggc
     5941 tccagattta tcagcaataa accagccagc cggaagggcc gagcgcagaa gtggtcctgc
     6001 aactttatcc gcctccatcc agtctattaa ttgttgccgg gaagctagag taagtagttc
     6061 gccagttaat agtttgcgca acgttgttgc cattgctaca ggcatcgtgg tgtcacgctc
     6121 gtcgtttggt atggcttcat tcagctccgg ttcccaacga tcaaggcgag ttacatgatc
     6181 ccccatgttg tgcaaaaaag cggttagctc cttcggtcct ccgatcgttg tcagaagtaa
     6241 gttggccgca gtgttatcac tcatggttat ggcagcactg cataattctc ttactgtcat
     6301 gccatccgta agatgctttt ctgtgactgg tgagtactca accaagtcat tctgagaata
     6361 gtgtatgcgg cgaccgagtt gctcttgccc ggcgtcaata cgggataata ccgcgccaca
     6421 tagcagaact ttaaaagtgc tcatcattgg aaaacgttct tcggggcgaa aactctcaag
     6481 gatcttaccg ctgttgagat ccagttcgat gtaacccact cgtgcaccca actgatcttc
     6541 agcatctttt actttcacca gcgtttctgg gtgagcaaaa acaggaaggc aaaatgccgc
     6601 aaaaaaggga ataagggcga cacggaaatg ttgaatactc atactcttcc tttttcaata
     6661 ttattgaagc atttatcagg gttattgtct catgagcgga tacatatttg aatgtattta
     6721 gaaaaataaa caaatagggg ttccgcgcac atttccccga aaagtgccac ctgacgtcga
//
